Addgene plasmid #201941: pAG416GAL-EMCV_3C
Purpose: Expresses EMCV 3C protease from a GAL promoter with a URA3 marker
Depositing lab: Alejandro Chavez. Depositing organization: University of California, San Diego (UCSD). Publication: A multiplex method for rapidly identifying viral protease inhibitors. Hong SJ, Resnick SJ, Iketani S, Cha JW, Albert BA, Fazekas CT, Chang CW, Liu H, Dagan S, Abagyan MR, Fajtova P, Culbertson B, Brace B, Reddem ER, Forouhar F, Glickman JF, Balkovec JM, Stockwell BR, Shapiro L, O'Donoghue AJ, Sabo Y, Freundlich JS, Ho DD, Chavez A. Mol Syst Biol. 2025 Feb;21(2):158-172. doi: 10.1038/s44320-024-00082-1. Epub 2025 Jan 6. PubMed 39762652.
Backbone
  Vector backbone: pAG416GAL-ccdB
  Vector type: Yeast Expression
  Selectable markers: URA3
Growth in bacteria
  Bacterial resistance: Ampicillin, 100 μg/mL
  Growth temperature: 37°C
  Growth strain: DH5alpha
  Copy number: Unknown
Gene/Insert
  Gene/Insert name: EMCV 3C protease (alt name: Encephalomyocarditis virus 3C protease)
  Entrez Gene: EMCVgp1 (a.k.a. EMCVgp1)
  Promoter: GAL1
  Cloning method: Gateway Cloning
  Sequencing primers: 5′ TCAAATGTAATAAAAGTATCAACAAAA
Terms and licenses: Academic/Nonprofit Terms; Industry Terms: Not Available to Industry
How to cite: pAG416GAL-EMCV_3C was a gift from Alejandro Chavez (Addgene plasmid # 201941 ; http://n2t.net/addgene:201941 ; RRID:Addgene_201941)
