[The description below was written by a language model from this plasmid's Addgene catalogue record and pLannotate feature annotations shown in this document.]
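Description:
pAG416GAL-EMCV_3C is a yeast expression plasmid built on the Gateway destination vector pAG416GAL-ccdB, designed for galactose-inducible production of the encephalomyocarditis virus (EMCV) 3C protease in Saccharomyces cerevisiae. It is a shuttle vector. In E. coli it replicates from a high-copy ColE1/pUC-type origin and is selected with ampicillin through the β-lactamase gene. In yeast it is maintained by a CEN6/ARS element, which typically gives stable, low-copy centromeric inheritance, and is selected by uracil prototrophy through URA3 under its own promoter. URA3 also allows counterselection with 5-FOA. An f1 origin and remnants of the pBluescript-style lac/lacZα region, including T3 and T7 promoters, are carried over from the backbone.

The expression cassette consists of the GAL1 promoter, which is regulated by Gal4 and induced by galactose, followed by the protease coding sequence and the CYC1 transcription terminator. The insert is flanked by attB1 and attB2 sites, consistent with the recorded Gateway cloning in which the ccdB cassette of the destination vector was replaced by the insert. The annotation tool labels the roughly 615 bp insert as a fragment of the EMCV polyprotein. The accompanying polymerase description is generic text for that polyprotein entry, and the catalogue identifies the segment as the 3C protease. No epitope tags or reporters are annotated.

The associated publication concerns a multiplexed method for identifying viral protease inhibitors, so the plasmid likely serves to express the protease conditionally in yeast for such screening, although the record does not detail the assay readout. The sequence record is labelled as a partial NGS result.
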