Features (pLannotate 1.2.2; 24 found; start..end, strand, type, name):
      1..589     +  rep_origin     ori: high-copy-number ColE1/pMB1/pBR322/pUC origin of replication
    772..864     +  CDS            lacI (fragment): lac repressor; lacI; The lac repressor binds to the lac operator to inhibit transcription in E. coli. This inhibition can be relieved by adding lactose or isopropyl-β-D-thiogalactopyranoside (IPTG).
    877..898     +  protein_bind   CAP binding site: CAP binding activates transcription in the presence of cAMP. E. coli catabolite activator protein
    913..943     +  promoter       lac promoter: promoter for the E. coli lac operon
    951..967     +  protein_bind   lac operator: The lac repressor binds to the lac operator to inhibit transcription in E. coli. This inhibition can be relieved by adding lactose or isopropyl-β-D-thiogalactopyranoside (IPTG). lac repressor encoded by lacI
   1012..1030    +  promoter       T3 promoter: promoter for bacteriophage T3 RNA polymerase
   1054..1495    +  promoter       GAL1 promoter: S. cerevisiae GAL1; inducible promoter, regulated by Gal4
   1510..1530    +  misc_feature   MCS (fragment): pBluescript multiple cloning site
   1534..1558    +  protein_bind   attB1: mutant version of attB; recombination site for the Gateway® BP reaction BP Clonase™
   1567..2181    +  CDS            POLG_EMCV (fragment): Experimental evidence at protein level: Swiss-Prot protein existence level 1. [RNA-directed RNA polymerase]: Replicates the genomic and antigenomic RNAs by recognizing replications specific signals (By similarity). Performs VPg uridylylation (By similarity). From Encephalomyocarditis virus.
   2186..2210    -  protein_bind   attB2: mutant version of attB; recombination site for the Gateway® BP reaction BP Clonase™
   2214..2261    +  misc_feature   MCS (fragment): pBluescript multiple cloning site
   2262..2509    +  terminator     CYC1 terminator: S. cerevisiae CYC1; transcription terminator for CYC1
   2528..2546    -  promoter       T7 promoter: promoter for bacteriophage T7 RNA polymerase
   2554..2709    +  CDS            lacZα (fragment): LacZα fragment of β-galactosidase; lacZ fragment
   2713..3141    +  rep_origin     f1 ori (sequence partly withheld): f1 bacteriophage origin of replication; arrow indicates direction of (+) strand synthesis
   3169..3220    -  misc_feature   bom (fragment): basis of mobility region from pBR322
   3299..4102    -  CDS            URA3: orotidine-5'-phosphate decarboxylase, required for uracil biosynthesis; S. cerevisiae URA3; yeast auxotrophic marker, counterselectable with 5-fluoroorotic acid (5-FOA)
   4103..4318    -  promoter       URA3 promoter: S. cerevisiae URA3
   4326..4375    -  misc_feature   bom (fragment): basis of mobility region from pBR322
   4477..4512    -  CDS            rop (fragment): Rop protein, which maintains plasmids at low copy number; rop
   4580..5083    -  misc_feature   CEN/ARS: S. cerevisiae CEN6 centromere fused to an autonomously replicating sequence
   5120..5224    +  promoter       AmpR promoter: bla
   5225..6085    +  CDS            AmpR: β-lactamase; bla; confers resistance to ampicillin, carbenicillin, and related antibiotics
>Addgene plasmid #201941 | pAG416GAL-EMCV_3C | addgene full sequence | sequence record 403575 | Addgene Partial NGS Result
TTGAGATCCTTTTTTTCTGCGCGTAATCTGCTGCTTGCAAACAAAAAAACCACCGCTACCAGCGGTGGTT
TGTTTGCCGGATCAAGAGCTACCAACTCTTTTTCCGAAGGTAACTGGCTTCAGCAGAGCGCAGATACCAA
ATACTGTTCTTCTAGTGTAGCCGTAGTTAGGCCACCACTTCAAGAACTCTGTAGCACCGCCTACATACCT
CGCTCTGCTAATCCTGTTACCAGTGGCTGCTGCCAGTGGCGATAAGTCGTGTCTTACCGGGTTGGACTCA
AGACGATAGTTACCGGATAAGGCGCAGCGGTCGGGCTGAACGGGGGGTTCGTGCACACAGCCCAGCTTGG
AGCGAACGACCTACACCGAACTGAGATACCTACAGCGTGAGCTATGAGAAAGCGCCACGCTTCCCGAAGG
GAGAAAGGCGGACAGGTATCCGGTAAGCGGCAGGGTCGGAACAGGAGAGCGCACGAGGGAGCTTCCAGGG
GGAAACGCCTGGTATCTTTATAGTCCTGTCGGGTTTCGCCACCTCTGACTTGAGCGTCGATTTTTGTGAT
GCTCGTCAGGGGGGCGGAGCCTATGGAAAAACGCCAGCAACGCGGCCTTTTTACGGTTCCTGGCCTTTTG
CTGGCCTTTTGCTCACATGTTCTTTCCTGCGTTATCCCCTGATTCTGTGGATAACCGTATTACCGCCTTT
GAGTGAGCTGATACCGCTCGCCGCAGCCGAACGACCGAGCGCAGCGAGTCAGTGAGCGAGGAAGCGGAAG
AGCGCCCAATACGCAAACCGCCTCTCCCCGCGCGTTGGCCGATTCATTAATGCAGCTGGCACGACAGGTT
TCCCGACTGGAAAGCGGGCAGTGAGCGCAACGCAATTAATGTGAGTTAGCTCACTCATTAGGCACCCCAG
GCTTTACACTTTATGCTTCCGGCTCGTATGTTGTGTGGAATTGTGAGCGGATAACAATTTCACACAGGAA
ACAGCTATGACCATGATTACGCCAAGCGCGCAATTAACCCTCACTAAAGGGAACAAAAGCTGGAGCTCTA
GTACGGATTAGAAGCCGCCGAGCGGGTGACAGCCCTCCGAAGGAAGACTCTCCTCCGTGCGTCCTCGTCT
TCACCGGTCGCGTTCCTGAAACGCAGATGTGCCTCGCGCCGCACTGCTCCGAACAATAAAGATTCTACAA
TACTAGCTTTTATGGTTATGAAGAGGAAAAATTGGCAGTAACCTGGCCCCACAAACCTTCAAATGAACGA
ATCAAATTAACAACCATAGGATGATAATGCGATTAGTTTTTTAGCCTTATTTCTGGGGTAATTAATCAGC
GAAGCGATGATTTTTGATCTATTAACAGATATATAAATGCAAAAACTGCATAACCACTTTAACTAATACT
TTCAACATTTTCGGTTTGTATTACTTCTTATTCAAATGTAATAAAAGTATCAACAAAAAATTGTTAATAT
ACCTCTATACTTTAACGTCAAGGAGAAAAAACCCCGGATTCTAGAACTAGTGGATCCCCCATCACAAGTT
TGTACAAAAAAGCAGGCTACAAAATGGGACCAAACCCTGTGATGGACTTTGAAAAATATGTAGCCAAACA
TGTAACCGCCCCCATTGGTTTTGTCTACCCCACTGGGGTGAGCACCCAGACTTGCCTCCTTGTGAGAGGC
CGCACCTTGGTAGTAAATAGACACATGGCCGAGTCTGACTGGACTTCCATAGTAGTGCGTGGAGTCACAC
ACGCCCGCTCTACTGTTAAAATTTTGGCCATAGCTAAAGCAGGCAAAGAGACTGACGTATCTTTCATCCG
CCTCTCTTCTGGTCCTCTATTCAGAGACAATACATCCAAATTTGTCAAGGCTGGTGATGTACTTCCTACT
GGTGCCGCTCCAGTCACGGGGATAATGAACACGGACATACCCATGATGTACACAGGAACCTTCCTGAAAG
CTGGTGTGTCAGTCCCAGTGGAAACCGGCCAGACCTTTAATCACTGTATTCATTACAAGGCTAACACACG
AAAGGGCTGGTGTGGATCAGCCCTACTGGCAGATCTTGGAGGAAGCAAGAAAATCCTTGGCATCCATTCT
GCTGGCTCTATGGGAATAGCCGCCGCCTCGATTGTGTCACAGGAGATGATTCGGGCGGTAGTGAATGCCT
TTGAGCCACAGTAAAACCCAGCTTTCTTGTACTAAGTGGTGATGGGCTGCAGGAATTCGATATCAAGCTT
ATCGATACCGTCGACCTCGAGTCATGTAATTAGTTATGTCACGCTTACATTCACGCCCTCCCCCCACATC
CGCTCTAACCGAAAAGGAAGGAGTTAGACAACCTGAAGTCTAGGTCCCTATTTATTTTTTTATAGTTATG
TTAGTATTAAGAACGTTATTTATATTTCAAATTTTTCTTTTTTTTCTGTACAGACGCGTGTACGCATGTA
ACATTATACTGAAAACCTTGCTTGAGAAGGTTTTGGGACGCTCGAAGGCTTTAATTTGCGGCCGGTACCC
AATTCGCCCTATAGTGAGTCGTATTACGCGCGCTCACTGGCCGTCGTTTTACAACGTCGTGACTGGGAAA
ACCCTGGCGTTACCCAACTTAATCGCCTTGCAGCACATCCCCCTTTCGCCAGCTGGCGTAATAGCGAAGA
GGCCCGCACCGATCGCCCTTCCCAACAGTTGCGCAGCCTGAATGGCGAATGG
[124 nt withheld, positions 2713-2836]
C
[91 nt withheld, positions 2838-2928]
A
[49 nt withheld, positions 2930-2978]
CCTTTGACGTTGGAGTCCACGTTCTTT
[37 nt withheld, positions 3006-3042]
ACCCTATCTCGGTCTATTCTTTTGATTTATAAGGGATTTTGCCGATTTCGGCCTATTGGTTAAAAAATGA
GCTGATTTAACAAAAATTTAACGCGAATTTTAACAAAATATTAACGCTTACAATTTCCTGATGCGGTATT
TTCTCCTTACGCATCTGTGCGGTATTTCACACCGCATAGGGTAATAACTGATATAATTAAATTGAAGCTC
TAATTTGTGAGTTTAGTATACATGCATTTACTTATAATACAGTTTTTTAGTTTTGCTGGCCGCATCTTCT
CAAATATGCTTCCCAGCCTGCTTTTCTGTAACGTTCACCCTCTACCTTAGCATCCCTTCCCTTTGCAAAT
AGTCCTCTTCCAACAATAATAATGTCAGATCCTGTAGAGACCACATCATCCACGGTTCTATACTGTTGAC
CCAATGCGTCTCCCTTGTCATCTAAACCCACACCGGGTGTCATAATCAACCAATCGTAACCTTCATCTCT
TCCACCCATGTCTCTTTGAGCAATAAAGCCGATAACAAAATCTTTGTCGCTCTTCGCAATGTCAACAGTA
CCCTTAGTATATTCTCCAGTAGATAGGGAGCCCTTGCATGACAATTCTGCTAACATCAAAAGGCCTCTAG
GTTCCTTTGTTACTTCTTCTGCCGCCTGCTTCAAACCGCTAACAATACCTGGGCCCACCACACCGTGTGC
ATTCGTAATGTCTGCCCATTCTGCTATTCTGTATACACCCGCAGAGTACTGCAATTTGACTGTATTACCA
ATGTCAGCAAATTTTCTGTCTTCGAAGAGTAAAAAATTGTACTTGGCGGATAATGCCTTTAGCGGCTTAA
CTGTGCCCTCCATGGAAAAATCAGTCAAGATATCCACATGTGTTTTTAGTAAACAAATTTTGGGACCTAA
TGCTTCAACTAACTCCAGTAATTCCTTGGTGGTACGAACATCCAATGAAGCACACAAGTTTGTTTGCTTT
TCGTGCATGATATTAAATAGCTTGGCAGCAACAGGACTAGGATGAGTAGCAGCACGTTCCTTATATGTAG
CTTTCGACATGATTTATCTTCGTTTCCTGCAGGTTTTTGTTCTGTGCAGTTGGGTTAAGAATACTGGGCA
ATTTCATGTTTCTTCAACACTACATATGCGTATATATACCAATCTAAGTCTGTGCTCCTTCCTTCGTTCT
TCCTTCTGTTCGGAGATTACCGAATCAAAAAAATTTCAAGGAAACCGAAATCAAAAAAAAGAATAAAAAA
AAAATGATGAATTGAAAAGGTGGTATGGTGCACTCTCAGTACAATCTGCTCTGATGCCGCATAGTTAAGC
CAGCCCCGACACCCGCCAACACCCGCTGACGCGCCCTGACGGGCTTGTCTGCTCCCGGCATCCGCTTACA
GACAAGCTGTGACCGTCTCCGGGAGCTGCATGTGTCAGAGGTTTTCACCGTCATCACCGAAACGCGCGAG
ACGAAAGGGCCTCGTGATACGCCTATTTTTATAGGTTAATGTCATGATAATAATGGTTTCTTAGACGGAT
CGCTTGCCTGTAACTTACACGCGCCTCGTATCTTTTAATGATGGAATAATTTGGGAATTTACTCTGTGTT
TATTTATTTTTATGTTTTGTATTTGGATTTTAGAAAGTAAATAAAGAAGGTAGAAGAGTTACGGAATGAA
GAAAAAAAAATAAACAAAGGTTTAAAAAATTTCAACAAAAAGCGTACTTTACATATATATTTATTAGACA
AGAAAAGCAGATTAAATAGATATACATTCGATTAACGATAAGTAAAATGTAAAATCACAGGATTTTCGTG
TGTGGTCTTCTACACAGACAAGATGAAACAATTCGGCATTAATACCTGAGAGCAGGAAGAGCAAGATAAA
AGGTAGTATTTGTTGGCGATCCCCCTAGAGTCTTTTACATCTTCGGAAAACAAAAACTATTTTTTCTTTA
ATTTCTTTTTTTACTTTCTATTTTTAATTTATATATTTATATTAAAAAATTTAAATTATAATTATTTTTA
TAGCACGTGATGAAAAGGACCCAGGTGGCACTTTTCGGGGAAATGTGCGCGGAACCCCTATTTGTTTATT
TTTCTAAATACATTCAAATATGTATCCGCTCATGAGACAATAACCCTGATAAATGCTTCAATAATATTGA
AAAAGGAAGAGTATGAGTATTCAACATTTCCGTGTCGCCCTTATTCCCTTTTTTGCGGCATTTTGCCTTC
CTGTTTTTGCTCACCCAGAAACGCTGGTGAAAGTAAAAGATGCTGAAGATCAGTTGGGTGCACGAGTGGG
TTACATCGAACTGGATCTCAACAGCGGTAAGATCCTTGAGAGTTTTCGCCCCGAAGAACGTTTTCCAATG
ATGAGCACTTTTAAAGTTCTGCTATGTGGCGCGGTATTATCCCGTATTGACGCCGGGCAAGAGCAACTCG
GTCGCCGCATACACTATTCTCAGAATGACTTGGTTGAGTACTCACCAGTCACAGAAAAGCATCTTACGGA
TGGCATGACAGTAAGAGAATTATGCAGTGCTGCCATAACCATGAGTGATAACACTGCGGCCAACTTACTT
CTGACAACGATCGGAGGACCGAAGGAGCTAACCGCTTTTTTGCACAACATGGGGGATCATGTAACTCGCC
TTGATCGTTGGGAACCGGAGCTGAATGAAGCCATACCAAACGACGAGCGTGACACCACGATGCCTGTAGC
AATGGCAACAACGTTGCGCAAACTATTAACTGGCGAACTACTTACTCTAGCTTCCCGGCAACAATTAATA
GACTGGATGGAGGCGGATAAAGTTGCAGGACCACTTCTGCGCTCGGCCCTTCCGGCTGGCTGGTTTATTG
CTGATAAATCTGGAGCCGGTGAGCGTGGGTCTCGCGGTATCATTGCAGCACTGGGGCCAGATGGTAAGCC
CTCCCGTATCGTAGTTATCTACACGACGGGGAGTCAGGCAACTATGGATGAACGAAATAGACAGATCGCT
GAGATAGGTGCCTCACTGATTAAGCATTGGTAACTGTCAGACCAAGTTTACTCATATATACTTTAGATTG
ATTTAAAACTTCATTTTTAATTTAAAAGGATCTAGGTGAAGATCCTTTTTGATAATCTCATGACCAAAAT
CCCTTAACGTGAGTTTTCGTTCCACTGAGCGTCAGACCCCGTAGAAAAGATCAAAGGATCTTC
